>Addgene plasmid #164102 | FH1-MGT#2-mCherry_PGK-H2B-CFP | depositor full sequence | sequence record 318410 | Full Sequence
TAATGCATCTAGAACAGCAGGGCCACCTCCTTCTCTCCCCCGCGGGCATGGGCCCCCACCCCCACTGCCG
GCAGAGTGCTGAGGACTCGTGCACCATGAGAACTTCTGACCATGAGAACTTTGACTTCCGGATTTGGGGG
ATCTGCCCAGGTGAACACAATGCAAGGGGCTGCATGACCTACCAGGACAGAACTTTCCCCAATTACAGGG
TGACTCACAGCCGCATTGGTGACTCACTTCAATGTGTCATTTCCGGCTGCTGTGTGTGAGCAGTGGACAC
GTGAGGGGGGGGTGGGTGAGAGAGACAGGCCACATTGTGCAACAGATCTCTAGAGCTTTTTCATCTTGCA
AAACTGAAACTGTATACCCATGGAACAACAGCTCCCTGCTCCCCTCCCCCTCAGCTCCTGGGTAGTGACA
TTTCTTGATTCTCAGTAAACTATCACAAGAACAAAAAACCAAACACCGCATATTCTCACTCATAGGTGGG
AATTGAACAATGAGATCACATGGACACAGGAAGGGGAATATCACACTCTGGGGACTGTGGTGGGGTGGGG
GGAGTGGGGAGGGATAGCACTGGGATGTCCCAAGAGAAGGGGAAGAGGGGGAGGTGTTAGAGAACTTGTG
TGTTCAACCGAAACATGATGAAAACAGGGAAAGCCCCCAAGATACCTGTCATTCCCGATGATGTCAGATT
CAGCAAATTCAATGATAACAAAACATTATGAAAAAATTAGTAATTAAAATAATACAGCAATGTGTATGAA
CAAAATAATCAATGAAAGTGAAACCTAATAGTAATTCCACAAACTTATTACAAAGCTATTAATTTAAAGA
GTAGTGGCAATTGAAAACCACAACCAACACCAGTGCTTACAGCAGCAATACTTTTACTCAGACTTCCTGT
TTCTGGAACTTGCCTTCTTTTTTGCTGTGTTTATACTTCCCTTGTCTGTGGTTAGATAAGTATAAAGCCC
TAGATCTAAGCTTCTCTGTCTTCCTCCCTCCCTCCCTTCCTCTTACTCTCATTCATTGTACACTAGTTTA
CTCCCTATCAGTGATAGAGAACGTATATCCAGTTTACTCCCTATCAGTGATAGAGAATTCATGTATGGCA
GGAAGAAGCGGAGACAGCGACGAAGAAAGCTTGGGGTGAGCAAGGGCGAGGAGGATAACATGGCCATCAT
CAAGGAGTTCATGCGCTTCAAGGTGCACATGGAGGGCTCCGTGAACGGCCACGAGTTCGAGATCGAGGGC
GAGGGCGAGGGCCGCCCCTACGAGGGCACCCAGACCGCCAAGCTGAAGGTGACCAAGGGTGGCCCCCTGC
CCTTCGCCTGGGACATCCTGTCCCCTCAGTTCATGTACGGCTCCAAGGCCTACGTGAAGCACCCCGCCGA
CATCCCCGACTACTTGAAGCTGTCCTTCCCCGAGGGCTTCAAGTGGGAGCGCGTGATGAACTTCGAGGAC
GGCGGCGTGGTGACCGTGACCCAGGACTCCTCCCTGCAGGACGGCGAGTTCATCTACAAGGTGAAGCTGC
GCGGCACCAACTTCCCCTCCGACGGCCCCGTAATGCAGAAGAAGACCATGGGCTGGGAGGCCTCCTCCGA
GCGGATGTACCCCGAGGACGGCGCCCTGAAGGGCGAGATCAAGCAGAGGCTGAAGCTGAAGGACGGCGGC
CACTACGACGCTGAGGTCAAGACCACCTACAAGGCCAAGAAGCCCGTGCAGCTGCCCGGCGCCTACAACG
TCAACATCAAGTTGGACATCACCTCCCACAACGAGGACTACACCATCGTGGAACAGTACGAACGCGCCGA
GGGCCGCCACTCCACCGGCGGCATGGACGAGCTATACAAGTAAACCGGTATCTAGATAACTGATCATAAT
CAGCCATACCACATTTGTAGAGGTTTTACTTGCTTTAAAAAACCTCCCACACGTACAAGTAAAGCGGCCG
CGACTCTACAATTCGATATCAAGCTTATCGATAATCAACCTCTGGATTACAAAATTTGTGAAAGATTGAC
TGGTATTCTTAACTATGTTGCTCCTTTTACGCTATGTGGATACGCTGCTTTAATGCCTTTGTATCATGCT
ATTGCTTCCCGTATGGCTTTCATTTTCTCCTCCTTGTATAAATCCTGGTTGCTGTCTCTTTATGAGGAGT
TGTGGCCCGTTGTCAGGCAACGTGGCGTGGTGTGCACTGTGTTTGCTGACGCAACCCCCACTGGTTGGGG
CATTGCCACCACCTGTCAGCTCCTTTCCGGGACTTTCGCTTTCCCCCTCCCTATTGCCACGGCGGAACTC
ATCGCCGCCTGCCTTGCCCGCTGCTGGACAGGGGCTCGGCTGTTGGGCACTGACAATTCCGTGGTGTTGT
CGGGGAAATCATCGTCCTTTCCTTGGCTGCTCGCCTGTGTTGCCACCTGGATTCTGCGCGGGACGTCCTT
CTGCTACGTCCCTTCGGCCCTCAATCCAGCGGACCTTCCTTCCCGCGGCCTGCTGCCGGCTCTGCGGCCT
CTTCCGCGTCTTCGCCTTCGCCCTCAGACGAGTCGGATCTCCCTTTGGGCCGCCTCCCCGCATCGATACC
GTCGACCTCGATCGAGGACCTAGAAAAACATGGAGCAATCACAAGTAGCAATACAGCAGCTACCAATGCT
GATTGTGCCTGGCTAGAAGCACAAGAGGAGGAGGAGGTGGGTTTTCCAGTCACACCTCAGGTACGGGGTT
GGGGTTGCGCCTTTTCCAAGGCAGCCCTGGGTTTGCGCAGGGACGCGGCTGCTCTGGGCGTGGTTCCGGG
AAACGCAGCGGCGCCGACCCTGGGTCTCGCACATTCTTCACGTCCGTTCGCAGCGTCACCCGGATCTTCG
CCGCTACCCTTGTGGGCCCCCCGGCGACGCTTCCTGCTCCGCCCCTAAGTCGGGAAGGTTCCTTGCGGTT
CGCGGCGTGCCGGACGTGACAAACGGAAGCCGCACGTCTCACTAGTACCCTCGCAGACGGACAGCGCCAG
GGAGCAATGGCAGCGCGCCGACCGCGATGGGCTGTGGCCAATAGCGGCTGCTCAGCAGGGCGCGCCGAGA
GCAGCGGCCGGGAAGGGGCGGTGCGGGAGGCGGGGTGTGGGGCGGTAGTGTGGGCCCTGTTCCTGCCCGC
GCGGTGTTCCGCATTCTGCAAGCCTCCGGAGCGCACGTCGGCAGTCGGCTCCCTCGTTGACCGAATCACC
GACCTCTCTCCCCAGGGGGATCTACCATGCCAGAGCCAGCGAAGTCTGCTCCCGCCCCGAAAAAGGGCTC
CAAGAAGGCGGTGACTAAGGCGCAGAAGAAAGGCGGCAAGAAGCGCAAGCGCAGCCGCAAGGAGAGCTAT
TCCATCTATGTGTACAAGGTTCTGAAGCAGGTCCACCCTGACACCGGCATTTCGTCCAAGGCCATGGGCA
TCATGAACTCGTTTGTGAACGACATTTTCGAGCGCATCGCAGGTGAGGCTTCCCGCCTGGCGCATTACAA
CAAGCGCTCGACCATCACCTCCAGGGAGATCCAGACGGCCGTGCGCCTGCTGCTGCCTGGGGAGTTGGCC
AAGCACGCCGTGTCCGAGGGTACTAAGGCCATCACCAAGTACACCAGCGCTAAGGATCCACCGGTCGCCA
CCATGGTGAGCAAGGGCGAGGAGCTGTTCACCGGGGTGGTGCCCATCCTGGTCGAGCTGGACGGCGACGT
AAACGGCCACAGGTTCAGCGTGTCCGGCGAGGGCGAGGGCGATGCCACCTACGGCAAGCTGACCCTGAAG
TTCATCTGCACCACCGGCAAGCTGCCCGTGCCCTGGCCCACCCTCGTGACCACCCTGACCTGGGGCGTGC
AGTGCTTCAGCCGCTACCCCGACCACATGAAGCAGCACGACTTCTTCAAGTCCGCCATGCCCGAAGGCTA
CGTCCAGGAGCGTACCATCTTCTTCAAGGACGACGGCAACTACAAGACCCGCGCCGAGGTGAAGTTCGAG
GGCGACACCCTGGTGAACCGCATCGAGCTGAAGGGCATCGACTTCAAGGAGGACGGCAACATCCTGGGGC
ACAAGCTGGAGTACAACTACATCAGCCACAACGTCTATATCACCGCCGACAAGCAGAAGAACGGCATCAA
GGCCCACTTCAAGATCCGCCACAACATCGAGGACGGCAGCGTGCAGCTCGCCGACCACTACCAGCAGAAC
ACCCCCATCGGCGACGGCCCCGTGCTGCTGCCCGACAACCACTACCTGAGCACCCAGTCCGCCCTGAGCA
AAGACCCCAACGAGAAGCGCGATCACATGGTCCTGCTGGAGTTCGTGACCGCCGCCGGGATCACTCTCGG
CATGGACGAGCTGTACAAGTAGGTACCTTTAAGACCAATGACTTACAAGGCAGCTGTAGATCTTAGCCAC
TTTTTAAAAGAAAAGGGGGGACTGGAAGGGCTAATTCACTCCCAACGAAGACAAGATATCCTTGATCTGT
GGATCTACCACACACAAGGCTACTTCCCTGATTGGCAGAACTACACACCAGGGCCAGGGATCAGATATCC
ACTGACCTTTGGATGGTGCTACAAGCTAGTACCAGTTGAGCAAGAGAAGGTAGAAGAAGCCAATGAAGGA
GAGAACACCCGCTTGTTACACCCTGTGAGCCTGCATGGGATGGATGACCCGGAGAGAGAAGTATTAGAGT
GGAGGTTTGACAGCCGCCTAGCATTTCATCACATGGCCCGAGAGCTGCATCCGGACTGTACTGGGTCTCT
CTGGTTAGACCAGATCTGAGCCTGGGAGCTCTCTGGCTAACTAGGGAACCCACTGCTTAAGCCTCAATAA
AGCTTGCCTTGAGTGCTTCAAGTAGTGTGTGCCCGTCTGTTGTGTGACTCTGGTAACTAGAGATCCCTCA
GACCCTTTTAGTCAGTGTGGAAAATCTCTAGCAGGGCCCGTTTAAACCCGCTGATCAGCCTCGACTGTGC
CTTCTAGTTGCCAGCCATCTGTTGTTTGCCCCTCCCCCGTGCCTTCCTTGACCCTGGAAGGTGCCACTCC
CACTGTCCTTTCCTAATAAAATGAGGAAATTGCATCGCATTGTCTGAGTAGGTGTCATTCTATTCTGGGG
GGTGGGGTGGGGCAGGACAGCAAGGGGGAGGATTGGGAAGACAATAGCAGGCATGCTGGGGATGCGGTGG
GCTCTATGGCTTCTGAGGCGGAAAGAACCAGCTGGGGCTCTAGGGGGTATCCCC
[124 nt withheld, positions 5235-5358]
C
[91 nt withheld, positions 5360-5450]
A
[49 nt withheld, positions 5452-5500]
CCTTTGACGTTGGAGTCCACGTTCTTT
[37 nt withheld, positions 5528-5564]
ACCCTATCTCGGTCTATTCTTTTGATTTATAAGGGATTTTGCCGATTTCGGCCTATTGGTTAAAAAATGA
GCTGATTTAACAAAAATTTAACGCGAATTAATTCTGTGGAATGTGTGTCAGTTAGGGTGTGGAAAGTCCC
CAGGCTCCCCAGCAGGCAGAAGTATGCAAAGCATGCATCTCAATTAGTCAGCAACCAGGTGTGGAAAGTC
CCCAGGCTCCCCAGCAGGCAGAAGTATGCAAAGCATGCATCTCAATTAGTCAGCAACCATAGTCCCGCCC
CTAACTCCGCCCATCCCGCCCCTAACTCCGCCCAGTTCCGCCCATTCTCCGCCCCATGGCTGACTAATTT
TTTTTATTTATGCAGAGGCCGAGGCCGCCTCTGCCTCTGAGCTATTCCAGAAGTAGTGAGGAGGCTTTTT
TGGAGGCCTAGGCTTTTGCAAAAAGCTCCCGGGAGCTTGTATATCCATTTTCGGATCTGATCAGCACGTG
TTGACAATTAATCATCGGCATAGTATATCGGCATAGTATAATACGACAAGGTGAGGAACTAAACCATGGC
CAAGTTGACCAGTGCCGTTCCGGTGCTCACCGCGCGCGACGTCGCCGGAGCGGTCGAGTTCTGGACCGAC
CGGCTCGGGTTCTCCCGGGACTTCGTGGAGGACGACTTCGCCGGTGTGGTCCGGGACGACGTGACCCTGT
TCATCAGCGCGGTCCAGGACCAGGTGGTGCCGGACAACACCCTGGCCTGGGTGTGGGTGCGCGGCCTGGA
CGAGCTGTACGCCGAGTGGTCGGAGGTCGTGTCCACGAACTTCCGGGACGCCTCCGGGCCGGCCATGACC
GAGATCGGCGAGCAGCCGTGGGGGCGGGAGTTCGCCCTGCGCGACCCGGCCGGCAACTGCGTGCACTTCG
TGGCCGAGGAGCAGGACTGACACGTGCTACGAGATTTCGATTCCACCGCCGCCTTCTATGAAAGGTTGGG
CTTCGGAATCGTTTTCCGGGACGCCGGCTGGATGATCCTCCAGCGCGGGGATCTCATGCTGGAGTTCTTC
GCCCACCCCAACTTGTTTATTGCAGCTTATAATGGTTACAAATAAAGCAATAGCATCACAAATTTCACAA
ATAAAGCATTTTTTTCACTGCATTCTAGTTGTGGTTTGTCCAAACTCATCAATGTATCTTATCATGTCTG
TATACCGTCGACCTCTAGCTAGAGCTTGGCGTAATCATGGTCATAGCTGTTTCCTGTGTGAAATTGTTAT
CCGCTCACAATTCCACACAACATACGAGCCGGAAGCATAAAGTGTAAAGCCTGGGGTGCCTAATGAGTGA
GCTAACTCACATTAATTGCGTTGCGCTCACTGCCCGCTTTCCAGTCGGGAAACCTGTCGTGCCAGCTGCA
TTAATGAATCGGCCAACGCGCGGGGAGAGGCGGTTTGCGTATTGGGCGCTCTTCCGCTTCCTCGCTCACT
GACTCGCTGCGCTCGGTCGTTCGGCTGCGGCGAGCGGTATCAGCTCACTCAAAGGCGGTAATACGGTTAT
CCACAGAATCAGGGGATAACGCAGGAAAGAACATGTGAGCAAAAGGCCAGCAAAAGGCCAGGAACCGTAA
AAAGGCCGCGTTGCTGGCGTTTTTCCATAGGCTCCGCCCCCCTGACGAGCATCACAAAAATCGACGCTCA
AGTCAGAGGTGGCGAAACCCGACAGGACTATAAAGATACCAGGCGTTTCCCCCTGGAAGCTCCCTCGTGC
GCTCTCCTGTTCCGACCCTGCCGCTTACCGGATACCTGTCCGCCTTTCTCCCTTCGGGAAGCGTGGCGCT
TTCTCATAGCTCACGCTGTAGGTATCTCAGTTCGGTGTAGGTCGTTCGCTCCAAGCTGGGCTGTGTGCAC
GAACCCCCCGTTCAGCCCGACCGCTGCGCCTTATCCGGTAACTATCGTCTTGAGTCCAACCCGGTAAGAC
ACGACTTATCGCCACTGGCAGCAGCCACTGGTAACAGGATTAGCAGAGCGAGGTATGTAGGCGGTGCTAC
AGAGTTCTTGAAGTGGTGGCCTAACTACGGCTACACTAGAAGAACAGTATTTGGTATCTGCGCTCTGCTG
AAGCCAGTTACCTTCGGAAAAAGAGTTGGTAGCTCTTGATCCGGCAAACAAACCACCGCTGGTAGCGGTG
GTTTTTTTGTTTGCAAGCAGCAGATTACGCGCAGAAAAAAAGGATCTCAAGAAGATCCTTTGATCTTTTC
TACGGGGTCTGACGCTCAGTGGAACGAAAACTCACGTTAAGGGATTTTGGTCATGAGATTATCAAAAAGG
ATCTTCACCTAGATCCTTTTAAATTAAAAATGAAGTTTTAAATCAATCTAAAGTATATATGAGTAAACTT
GGTCTGACAGTTACCAATGCTTAATCAGTGAGGCACCTATCTCAGCGATCTGTCTATTTCGTTCATCCAT
AGTTGCCTGACTCCCCGTCGTGTAGATAACTACGATACGGGAGGGCTTACCATCTGGCCCCAGTGCTGCA
ATGATACCGCGAGACCCACGCTCACCGGCTCCAGATTTATCAGCAATAAACCAGCCAGCCGGAAGGGCCG
AGCGCAGAAGTGGTCCTGCAACTTTATCCGCCTCCATCCAGTCTATTAATTGTTGCCGGGAAGCTAGAGT
AAGTAGTTCGCCAGTTAATAGTTTGCGCAACGTTGTTGCCATTGCTACAGGCATCGTGGTGTCACGCTCG
TCGTTTGGTATGGCTTCATTCAGCTCCGGTTCCCAACGATCAAGGCGAGTTACATGATCCCCCATGTTGT
GCAAAAAAGCGGTTAGCTCCTTCGGTCCTCCGATCGTTGTCAGAAGTAAGTTGGCCGCAGTGTTATCACT
CATGGTTATGGCAGCACTGCATAATTCTCTTACTGTCATGCCATCCGTAAGATGCTTTTCTGTGACTGGT
GAGTACTCAACCAAGTCATTCTGAGAATAGTGTATGCGGCGACCGAGTTGCTCTTGCCCGGCGTCAATAC
GGGATAATACCGCGCCACATAGCAGAACTTTAAAAGTGCTCATCATTGGAAAACGTTCTTCGGGGCGAAA
ACTCTCAAGGATCTTACCGCTGTTGAGATCCAGTTCGATGTAACCCACTCGTGCACCCAACTGATCTTCA
GCATCTTTTACTTTCACCAGCGTTTCTGGGTGAGCAAAAACAGGAAGGCAAAATGCCGCAAAAAAGGGAA
TAAGGGCGACACGGAAATGTTGAATACTCATACTCTTCCTTTTTCAATATTATTGAAGCATTTATCAGGG
TTATTGTCTCATGAGCGGATACATATTTGAATGTATTTAGAAAAATAAACAAATAGGGGTTCCGCGCACA
TTTCCCCGAAAAGTGCCACCTGACGTCGACGGATCGGGAGATCTCCCGATCCCCTATGGTGCACTCTCAG
TACAATCTGCTCTGATGCCGCATAGTTAAGCCAGTATCTGCTCCCTGCTTGTGTGTTGGAGGTCGCTGAG
TAGTGCGCGAGCAAAATTTAAGCTACAACAAGGCAAGGCTTGACCGACAATTGCATGAAGAATCTGCTTA
GGGTTAGGCGTTTTGCGCTGCTTCGCGATGTACGGGCCAGATATACGCGTTGACATTGATTATTGACTAG
TTATTAATAGTAATCAATTACGGGGTCATTAGTTCATAGCCCATATATGGAGTTCCGCGTTACATAACTT
ACGGTAAATGGCCCGCCTGGCTGACCGCCCAACGACCCCCGCCCATTGACGTCAATAATGACGTATGTTC
CCATAGTAACGCCAATAGGGACTTTCCATTGACGTCAATGGGTGGAGTATTTACGGTAAACTGCCCACTT
GGCAGTACATCAAGTGTATCATATGCCAAGTACGCCCCCTATTGACGTCAATGACGGTAAATGGCCCGCC
TGGCATTATGCCCAGTACATGACCTTATGGGACTTTCCTACTTGGCAGTACATCTACGTATTAGTCATCG
CTATTACCATGGTGATGCGGTTTTGGCAGTACATCAATGGGCGTGGATAGCGGTTTGACTCACGGGGATT
TCCAAGTCTCCACCCCATTGACGTCAATGGGAGTTTGTTTTGGCACCAAAATCAACGGGACTTTCCAAAA
TGTCGTAACAACTCCGCCCCATTGACGCAAATGGGCGGTAGGCGTGTACGGTGGGAGGTCTATATAAGCA
GCGCGTTTTGCCTGTACTGGGTCTCTCTGGTTAGACCAGATCTGAGCCTGGGAGCTCTCTGGCTAACTAG
GGAACCCACTGCTTAAGCCTCAATAAAGCTTGCCTTGAGTGCTTCAAGTAGTGTGTGCCCGTCTGTTGTG
TGACTCTGGTAACTAGAGATCCCTCAGACCCTTTTAGTCAGTGTGGAAAATCTCTAGCAGTGGCGCCCGA
ACAGGGACTTGAAAGCGAAAGGGAAACCAGAGGAGCTCTCTCGACGCAGGACTCGGCTTGCTGAAGCGCG
CACGGCAAGAGGCGAGGGGCGGCGACTGGTGAGTACGCCAAAAATTTTGACTAGCGGAGGCTAGAAGGAG
AGAGATGGGTGCGAGAGCGTCAGTATTAAGCGGGGGAGAATTAGATCGCGATGGGAAAAAATTCGGTTAA
GGCCAGGGGGAAAGAAAAAATATAAATTAAAACATATAGTATGGGCAAGCAGGGAGCTAGAACGATTCGC
AGTTAATCCTGGCCTGTTAGAAACATCAGAAGGCTGTAGACAAATACTGGGACAGCTACAACCATCCCTT
CAGACAGGATCAGAAGAACTTAGATCATTATATAATACAGTAGCAACCCTCTATTGTGTGCATCAAAGGA
TAGAGATAAAAGACACCAAGGAAGCTTTAGACAAGATAGAGGAAGAGCAAAACAAAAGTAAGACCACCGC
ACAGCAAGCGGCCGCTGATCTTCAGACCTGGAGGAGGAGATATGAGGGACAATTGGAGAAGTGAATTATA
TAAATATAAAGTAGTAAAAATTGAACCATTAGGAGTAGCACCCACCAAGGCAAAGAGAAGAGTGGTGCAG
AGAGAAAAAAGAGCAGTGGGAATAGGAGCTTTGTTCCTTGGGTTCTTGGGAGCAGCAGGAAGCACTATGG
GCGCAGCGTCAATGACGCTGACGGTACAGGCCAGACAATTATTGTCTGGTATAGTGCAGCAGCAGAACAA
TTTGCTGAGGGCTATTGAGGCGCAACAGCATCTGTTGCAACTCACAGTCTGGGGCATCAAGCAGCTCCAG
GCAAGAATCCTGGCTGTGGAAAGATACCTAAAGGATCAACAGCTCCTGGGGATTTGGGGTTGCTCTGGAA
AACTCATTTGCACCACTGCTGTGCCTTGGAATGCTAGTTGGAGTAATAAATCTCTGGAACAGATTTGGAA
TCACACGACCTGGATGGAGTGGGACAGAGAAATTAACAATTACACAAGCTTAATACACTCCTTAATTGAA
GAATCGCAAAACCAGCAAGAAAAGAATGAACAAGAATTATTGGAATTAGATAAATGGGCAAGTTTGTGGA
ATTGGTTTAACATAACAAATTGGCTGTGGTATATAAAATTATTCATAATGATAGTAGGAGGCTTGGTAGG
TTTAAGAATAGTTTTTGCTGTACTTTCTATAGTGAATAGAGTTAGGCAGGGATATTCACCATTATCGTTT
CAGACCCACCTCCCAACCCCGAGGGGACCCGACAGGCCCGAAGGAATAGAAGAAGAAGGTGGAGAGAGAG
ACAGAGACAGATCCATTCGATTAGTGAACGGATCGGCACTGCGTGCGCCAATTCTGCAGACAAATGGCAG
TATTCATCCACAATTTTAAAAGAAAAGGGGGGATTGGGGGGTACAGTGCAGGGGAAAGAATAGTAGACAT
AATAGCAACAGACATACAAACTAAAGAATTACAAAAACAAATTACAAAAATTCAAAATTTTCGGGTTTAT
TACAGGGACAGCAGAGATCCAGTTTGGTTAAT
Features (pLannotate 1.2.2; 37 found; start..end, strand, type, name):
   1045..1107    +  promoter       tight TRE promoter (fragment): Tet-responsive promoter PTight, consisting of seven tet operator sequences followed by the minimal CMV promoter
   1115..1146    +  CDS            Rev (fragment): human immunodeficiency virus 1 (HIV-1) Rev protein; rev; enhances nuclear export of unspliced and incompletely spliced viral mRNAs
   1155..1862    +  CDS            mCherry: monomeric derivative of DsRed fluorescent protein (Shaner et al., 2004) mammalian codon-optimized
   1970..1993    +  misc_feature   MCS (fragment): pBluescript multiple cloning site
   1993..2581    +  misc_feature   WPRE: woodchuck hepatitis virus posttranscriptional regulatory element
   2582..2601    +  misc_feature   MCS (fragment): pBluescript multiple cloning site
   2607..2723    +  CDS            nef (fragment): NEF_HV1Z2 - Experimental evidence at protein level: Swiss-Prot protein existence level 1. Extracellular Nef protein targets CD4(+) T-lymphocytes for apoptosis by interacting with CXCR4 surface receptors. From Human immunodeficiency virus type 1 group M subtype D (isolate Z2/CDC-Z34) (HIV-1).
   2725..3235    +  promoter       hPGK promoter: human phosphoglycerate kinase 1 promoter
   3247..3624    +  CDS            H2B: human histone H2B; HIST1H2BJ
   3643..4361    +  CDS            CFP (fragment): cyan variant of GFP mammalian codon-optimized
   4363..4431    +  CDS            nef (fragment): NEF_HV1Z2 - Experimental evidence at protein level: Swiss-Prot protein existence level 1. Extracellular Nef protein targets CD4(+) T-lymphocytes for apoptosis by interacting with CXCR4 surface receptors. From Human immunodeficiency virus type 1 group M subtype D (isolate Z2/CDC-Z34) (HIV-1).
   4433..4745    +  LTR            5' LTR (fragment): 5' long terminal repeat (LTR) from HIV-1
   4753..4933    +  LTR            5' LTR (truncated): truncated 5' long terminal repeat (LTR) from HIV-1
   4965..5189    +  polyA_signal   bGH poly(A) signal: bovine growth hormone polyadenylation signal
   5193..5214    +  promoter       SV40 promoter (fragment): SV40 enhancer and early promoter
   5235..5663    +  rep_origin     f1 ori (sequence partly withheld): f1 bacteriophage origin of replication; arrow indicates direction of (+) strand synthesis
   5677..6006    +  promoter       SV40 promoter: SV40 enhancer and early promoter
   6054..6101    +  promoter       EM7 promoter: synthetic bacterial promoter&nbsp
   6120..6494    +  CDS            BleoR: antibiotic-binding protein; Sh ble from Streptoalloteichus hindustanus; confers resistance to bleomycin, phleomycin, and Zeocin™
   6504..6629    +  CDS            ble (fragment): BLE_KLEPN - Experimental evidence at protein level: Swiss-Prot protein existence level 1. Binding protein with a strong affinity to the bleomycin family of antibiotics. Binds to CL990; an antimitotic-antibiotic compound. From Klebsiella pneumoniae.
   6624..6745    +  polyA_signal   SV40 poly(A) signal: SV40 polyadenylation signal
   6816..6838    -  protein_bind   lac operator (fragment): The lac repressor binds to the lac operator to inhibit transcription in E. coli. This inhibition can be relieved by adding lactose or isopropyl-β-D-thiogalactopyranoside (IPTG). lac repressor encoded by lacI
   6842..6872    -  promoter       lac promoter: promoter for the E. coli lac operon
   6887..6908    -  protein_bind   CAP binding site: CAP binding activates transcription in the presence of cAMP. E. coli catabolite activator protein
   6921..7013    -  CDS            lacI (fragment): lac repressor; lacI; The lac repressor binds to the lac operator to inhibit transcription in E. coli. This inhibition can be relieved by adding lactose or isopropyl-β-D-thiogalactopyranoside (IPTG).
   7196..7784    -  rep_origin     ori: high-copy-number ColE1/pMB1/pBR322/pUC origin of replication
   7955..8815    -  CDS            AmpR: β-lactamase; bla; confers resistance to ampicillin, carbenicillin, and related antibiotics
   8816..8920    -  promoter       AmpR promoter: bla
   8979..9031    -  misc_feature   bom (fragment): basis of mobility region from pBR322
   9186..9565    +  enhancer       CMV enhancer: human cytomegalovirus immediate early enhancer
   9566..9765    +  promoter       CMV promoter: human cytomegalovirus (CMV) immediate early promoter
   9783..9963    +  LTR            5' LTR (truncated): truncated 5' long terminal repeat (LTR) from HIV-1
  10010..10135   +  misc_feature   HIV-1 Ψ: packaging signal of human immunodeficiency virus type 1
  10119..10482   +  CDS            HIV-1 gag (fragment): gag protein from human immunodeficiency virus 1; gag
  10628..10861   +  misc_feature   RRE: The Rev response element (RRE) of HIV-1 allows for Rev-dependent mRNA export from the nucleus to the cytoplasm.
  11238..11338   +  CDS            Rev (fragment): human immunodeficiency virus 1 (HIV-1) Rev protein; rev; enhances nuclear export of unspliced and incompletely spliced viral mRNAs
  11388..11505   +  misc_feature   cPPT/CTS: central polypurine tract and central termination sequence of HIV-1
