>Addgene plasmid #164102 | FH1-MGT#2-mCherry_PGK-H2B-CFP | addgene full sequence | sequence record 327036 | Addgene NGS Result
GACATTGATTATTGACTAGTTATTAATAGTAATCAATTACGGGGTCATTAGTTCATAGCCCATATATGGA
GTTCCGCGTTACATAACTTACGGTAAATGGCCCGCCTGGCTGACCGCCCAACGACCCCCGCCCATTGACG
TCAATAATGACGTATGTTCCCATAGTAACGCCAATAGGGACTTTCCATTGACGTCAATGGGTGGAGTATT
TACGGTAAACTGCCCACTTGGCAGTACATCAAGTGTATCATATGCCAAGTACGCCCCCTATTGACGTCAA
TGACGGTAAATGGCCCGCCTGGCATTATGCCCAGTACATGACCTTATGGGACTTTCCTACTTGGCAGTAC
ATCTACGTATTAGTCATCGCTATTACCATGGTGATGCGGTTTTGGCAGTACATCAATGGGCGTGGATAGC
GGTTTGACTCACGGGGATTTCCAAGTCTCCACCCCATTGACGTCAATGGGAGTTTGTTTTGGCACCAAAA
TCAACGGGACTTTCCAAAATGTCGTAACAACTCCGCCCCATTGACGCAAATGGGCGGTAGGCGTGTACGG
TGGGAGGTCTATATAAGCAGCGCGTTTTGCCTGTACTGGGTCTCTCTGGTTAGACCAGATCTGAGCCTGG
GAGCTCTCTGGCTAACTAGGGAACCCACTGCTTAAGCCTCAATAAAGCTTGCCTTGAGTGCTTCAAGTAG
TGTGTGCCCGTCTGTTGTGTGACTCTGGTAACTAGAGATCCCTCAGACCCTTTTAGTCAGTGTGGAAAAT
CTCTAGCAGTGGCGCCCGAACAGGGACTTGAAAGCGAAAGGGAAACCAGAGGAGCTCTCTCGACGCAGGA
CTCGGCTTGCTGAAGCGCGCACGGCAAGAGGCGAGGGGCGGCGACTGGTGAGTACGCCAAAAATTTTGAC
TAGCGGAGGCTAGAAGGAGAGAGATGGGTGCGAGAGCGTCAGTATTAAGCGGGGGAGAATTAGATCGCGA
TGGGAAAAAATTCGGTTAAGGCCAGGGGGAAAGAAAAAATATAAATTAAAACATATAGTATGGGCAAGCA
GGGAGCTAGAACGATTCGCAGTTAATCCTGGCCTGTTAGAAACATCAGAAGGCTGTAGACAAATACTGGG
ACAGCTACAACCATCCCTTCAGACAGGATCAGAAGAACTTAGATCATTATATAATACAGTAGCAACCCTC
TATTGTGTGCATCAAAGGATAGAGATAAAAGACACCAAGGAAGCTTTAGACAAGATAGAGGAAGAGCAAA
ACAAAAGTAAGACCACCGCACAGCAAGCGGCCGCTGATCTTCAGACCTGGAGGAGGAGATATGAGGGACA
ATTGGAGAAGTGAATTATATAAATATAAAGTAGTAAAAATTGAACCATTAGGAGTAGCACCCACCAAGGC
AAAGAGAAGAGTGGTGCAGAGAGAAAAAAGAGCAGTGGGAATAGGAGCTTTGTTCCTTGGGTTCTTGGGA
GCAGCAGGAAGCACTATGGGCGCAGCGTCAATGACGCTGACGGTACAGGCCAGACAATTATTGTCTGGTA
TAGTGCAGCAGCAGAACAATTTGCTGAGGGCTATTGAGGCGCAACAGCATCTGTTGCAACTCACAGTCTG
GGGCATCAAGCAGCTCCAGGCAAGAATCCTGGCTGTGGAAAGATACCTAAAGGATCAACAGCTCCTGGGG
ATTTGGGGTTGCTCTGGAAAACTCATTTGCACCACTGCTGTGCCTTGGAATGCTAGTTGGAGTAATAAAT
CTCTGGAACAGATTTGGAATCACACGACCTGGATGGAGTGGGACAGAGAAATTAACAATTACACAAGCTT
AATACACTCCTTAATTGAAGAATCGCAAAACCAGCAAGAAAAGAATGAACAAGAATTATTGGAATTAGAT
AAATGGGCAAGTTTGTGGAATTGGTTTAACATAACAAATTGGCTGTGGTATATAAAATTATTCATAATGA
TAGTAGGAGGCTTGGTAGGTTTAAGAATAGTTTTTGCTGTACTTTCTATAGTGAATAGAGTTAGGCAGGG
ATATTCACCATTATCGTTTCAGACCCACCTCCCAACCCCGAGGGGACCCGACAGGCCCGAAGGAATAGAA
GAAGAAGGTGGAGAGAGAGACAGAGACAGATCCATTCGATTAGTGAACGGATCGGCACTGCGTGCGCCAA
TTCTGCAGACAAATGGCAGTATTCATCCACAATTTTAAAAGAAAAGGGGGGATTGGGGGGTACAGTGCAG
GGGAAAGAATAGTAGACATAATAGCAACAGACATACAAACTAAAGAATTACAAAAACAAATTACAAAAAT
TCAAAATTTTCGGGTTTATTACAGGGACAGCAGAGATCCAGTTTGGTTAATTAATGCATCTAGAACAGCA
GGGCCACCTCCTTCTCTCCCCCGCGGGCATGGGCCCCCACCCCCACTGCCGGCAGAGTGCTGAGGACTCG
TGCACCATGAGAACTTCTGACCATGAGAACTTTGACTTCCGGATTTGGGGGATCTGCCCAGGTGAACACA
ATGCAAGGGGCTGCATGACCTACCAGGACAGAACTTTCCCCAATTACAGGGTGACTCACAGCCGCATTGG
TGACTCACTTCAATGTGTCATTTCCGGCTGCTGTGTGTGAGCAGTGGACACGTGAGGGGGGGGTGGGTGA
GAGAGACAGGCCACATTGTGCAACAGATCTCTAGAGCTTTTTCATCTTGCAAAACTGAAACTGTATACCC
ATGGAACAACAGCTCCCTGCTCCCCTCCCCCTCAGCTCCTGGGTAGTGACATTTCTTGATTCTCAGTAAA
CTATCACAAGAACAAAAAACCAAACACCGCATATTCTCACTCATAGGTGGGAATTGAACAATGAGATCAC
ATGGACACAGGAAGGGGAATATCACACTCTGGGGACTGTGGTGGGGTGGGGGGAGTGGGGAGGGATAGCA
CTGGGATGTCCCAAGAGAAGGGGAAGAGGGGGAGGTGTTAGAGAACTTGTGTGTTCAACCGAAACATGAT
GAAAACAGGGAAAGCCCCCAAGATACCTGTCATTCCCGATGATGTCAGATTCAGCAAATTCAATGATAAC
AAAACATTATGAAAAAATTAGTAATTAAAATAATACAGCAATGTGTATGAACAAAATAATCAATGAAAGT
GAAACCTAATAGTAATTCCACAAACTTATTACAAAGCTATTAATTTAAAGAGTAGTGGCAATTGAAAACC
ACAACCAACACCAGTGCTTACAGCAGCAATACTTTTACTCAGACTTCCTGTTTCTGGAACTTGCCTTCTT
TTTTGCTGTGTTTATACTTCCCTTGTCTGTGGTTAGATAAGTATAAAGCCCTAGATCTAAGCTTCTCTGT
CTTCCTCCCTCCCTCCCTTCCTCTTACTCTCATTCATTGTACACTAGTTTACTCCCTATCAGTGATAGAG
AACGTATATCCAGTTTACTCCCTATCAGTGATAGAGAATTCATGTATGGCAGGAAGAAGCGGAGACAGCG
ACGAAGAAAGCTTGGGGTGAGCAAGGGCGAGGAGGATAACATGGCCATCATCAAGGAGTTCATGCGCTTC
AAGGTGCACATGGAGGGCTCCGTGAACGGCCACGAGTTCGAGATCGAGGGCGAGGGCGAGGGCCGCCCCT
ACGAGGGCACCCAGACCGCCAAGCTGAAGGTGACCAAGGGTGGCCCCCTGCCCTTCGCCTGGGACATCCT
GTCCCCTCAGTTCATGTACGGCTCCAAGGCCTACGTGAAGCACCCCGCCGACATCCCCGACTACTTGAAG
CTGTCCTTCCCCGAGGGCTTCAAGTGGGAGCGCGTGATGAACTTCGAGGACGGCGGCGTGGTGACCGTGA
CCCAGGACTCCTCCCTGCAGGACGGCGAGTTCATCTACAAGGTGAAGCTGCGCGGCACCAACTTCCCCTC
CGACGGCCCCGTAATGCAGAAGAAGACCATGGGCTGGGAGGCCTCCTCCGAGCGGATGTACCCCGAGGAC
GGCGCCCTGAAGGGCGAGATCAAGCAGAGGCTGAAGCTGAAGGACGGCGGCCACTACGACGCTGAGGTCA
AGACCACCTACAAGGCCAAGAAGCCCGTGCAGCTGCCCGGCGCCTACAACGTCAACATCAAGTTGGACAT
CACCTCCCACAACGAGGACTACACCATCGTGGAACAGTACGAACGCGCCGAGGGCCGCCACTCCACCGGC
GGCATGGACGAGCTATACAAGTAAACCGGCGGCATGGACGAGCTATACAAGTAAACCGGTATCTAGATAA
CTGATCATAATCAGCCATACCACATTTGTAGAGGTTTTACTTGCTTTAAAAAACCTCCCACACGTACAAG
TAAAGCGGCCGCGATCTACAATTCGATATCAAGCTTATCGATAATCAACCTCTGGATTACAAAATTTGTG
AAAGATTGACTGGTATTCTTAACTATGTTGCTCCTTTTACGCTATGTGGATACGCTGCTTTAATGCCTTT
GTATCATGCTATTGCTTCCCGTATGGCTTTCATTTTCTCCTCCTTGTATAAATCCTGGTTGCTGTCTCTT
TATGAGGAGTTGTGGCCCGTTGTCAGGCAACGTGGCGTGGTGTGCACTGTGTTTGCTGACGCAACCCCCA
CTGGTTGGGGCATTGCCACCACCTGTCAGCTCCTTTCCGGGACTTTCGCTTTCCCCCTCCCTATTGCCAC
GGCGGAACTCATCGCCGCCTGCCTTGCCCGCTGCTGGACAGGGGCTCGGCTGTTGGGCACTGACAATTCC
GTGGTGTTGTCGGGGAAATCATCGTCCTTTCCTTGGCTGCTCGCCTGTGTTGCCACCTGGATTCTGCGCG
GGACGTCCTTCTGCTACGTCCCTTCGGCCCTCAATCCAGCGGACCTTCCTTCCCGCGGCCTGCTGCCGGC
TCTGCGGCCTCTTCCGCGTCTTCGCCTTCGCCCTCAGACGAGTCGGATCTCCCTTTGGGCCGCCTCCCCG
CATCGAGACCTAGAAAAACATGGAGCAATCACAAGTAGCAATACAGCAGCTACCAATGCTGATTGTGCCT
GGCTAGAAGCACAAGAGGAGGAGGAGGTGGGTTTTCCAGTCACACCTCAGGTACGGGGTTGGGCTTGCGC
CTTTTCCAAGGCAGCCCTGGGTTTGCGCAGGGACGCGGCTGCTCTGGGCGTGGTTCCGGGAAACGCAGCG
GCGCCGACCCTGGGTCTCGCACATTCTTCACGTCCGTTCGCAGCGTCACCCGGATCTTCGCCGCTACCCT
TGTGGGCCCCCCGGCGACGCTTCCTGCTCCGCCCCTAAGTCGGGAAGGTTCCTTGCGGTTCGCGGCGTGC
CGGACGTGACAAACGGAAGCCGCACGTCTCACTAGTACCCTCGCAGACGGACAGCGCCAGGGAGCAATGG
CAGCGCGCCGACCGCGATGGGCTGTGGCCAATAGCGGCTGCTCAGCAGGGCGCGCCGAGAGCAGCGGCCG
GGAAGGGGCGGTGCGGGAGGCGGGGTGTGGGGCGGTAGTGTGGGCCCTGTTCCTGCCCGCGCGGTGTTCC
GCATTCTGCAAGCCTCCGGAGCGCACGTCGGCAGTCGGCTCCCTCGTTGACCGAATCACCGACCTCTCTC
CCCAGGGGGATCTACCATGCCAGAGCCAGCGAAGTCTGCTCCCGCCCCGAAAAAGGGCTCCAAGAAGGCG
GTGACTAAGGCGCAGAAGAAAGGCGGCAAGAAGCGCAAGCGCAGCCGCAAGGAGAGCTATTCCATCTATG
TGTACAAGGTTCTGAAGCAGGTCCACCCTGACACCGGCATTTCGTCCAAGGCCATGGGCATCATGAACTC
GTTTGTGAACGACATTTTCGAGCGCATCGCAGGTGAGGCTTCCCGCCTGGCGCATTACAACAAGCGCTCG
ACCATCACCTCCAGGGAGATCCAGACGGCCGTGCGCCTGCTGCTGCCTGGGGAGTTGGCCAAGCACGCCG
TGTCCGAGGGTACTAAGGCCATCACCAAGTACACCAGCGCTAAGGATCCACCGGTCGCCACCATGGTGAG
CAAGGGCGAGGAGCTGTTCACCGGGGTGGTGCCCATCCTGGTCGAGCTGGACGGCGACGTAAACGGCCAC
AGGTTCAGCGTGTCCGGCGAGGGCGAGGGCGATGCCACCTACGGCAAGCTGACCCTGAAGTTCATCTGCA
CCACCGGCAAGCTGCCCGTGCCCTGGCCCACCCTCGTGACCACCCTGACCTGGGGCGTGCAGTGCTTCAG
CCGCTACCCCGACCACATGAAGCAGCACGACTTCTTCAAGTCCGCCATGCCCGAAGGCTACGTCCAGGAG
CGTACCATCTTCTTCAAGGACGACGGCAACTACAAGACCCGCGCCGAGGTGAAGTTCGAGGGCGACACCC
TGGTGAACCGCATCGAGCTGAAGGGCATCGACTTCAAGGAGGACGGCAACATCCTGGGGCACAAGCTGGA
GTACAACTACATCAGCCACAACGTCTATATCACCGCCGACAAGCAGAAGAACGGCATCAAGGCCCACTTC
AAGATCCGCCACAACATCGAGGACGGCAGCGTGCAGCTCGCCGACCACTACCAGCAGAACACCCCCATCG
GCGACGGCCCCGTGCTGCTGCCCGACAACCACTACCTGAGCACCCAGTCCGCCCTGAGCAAAGACCCCAA
CGAGAAGCGCGATCACATGGTCCTGCTGGAGTTCGTGACCGCCGCCGGGATCACTCTCGGCATGGACGAG
CTGTACAAGTAGGTACCTTTAAGACCAATGACTTACAAGGCAGCTGTAGATCTTAGCCACTTTTTAAAAG
AAAAGGGGGGACTGGAAGGGCTAATTCACTCCCAACGAAGACAAGATATCCTTGATCTGTGGATCTACCA
CACACAAGGCTACTTCCCTGATTGGCAGAACTACACACCAGGGCCAGGGATCAGATATCCACTGACCTTT
GGATGGTGCTACAAGCTAGTACCAGTTGAGCAAGAGAAGGTAGAAGAAGCCAATGAAGGAGAGAACACCC
GCTTGTTACACCCTGTGAGCCTGCATGGGATGGATGACCCGGAGAGAGAAGTATTAGAGTGGAGGTTTGA
CAGCCGCCTAGCATTTCATCACATGGCCCGAGAGCTGCATCCGGACTGTACTGGGTCTCTCTGGTTAGAC
CAGATCTGAGCCTGGGAGCTCTCTGGCTAACTAGGGAACCCACTGCTTAAGCCTCAATAAAGCTTGCCTT
GAGTGCTTCAAGTAGTGTGTGCCCGTCTGTTGTGTGACTCTGGTAACTAGAGATCCCTCAGACCCTTTTA
GTCAGTGTGGAAAATCTCTAGCAGGGCCCGTTTAAACCCGCTGATCAGCCTCGACTGTGCCTTCTAGTTG
CCAGCCATCTGTTGTTTGCCCCTCCCCCGTGCCTTCCTTGACCCTGGAAGGTGCCACTCCCACTGTCCTT
TCCTAATAAAATGAGGAAATTGCATCGCATTGTCTGAGTAGGTGTCATTCTATTCTGGGGGGTGGGGTGG
GGCAGGACAGCAAGGGGGAGGATTGGGAAGACAATAGCAGGCATGCTGGGGATGCGGTGGGCTCTATGGC
TTCTGAGGCGGAAAGAACCAGCTGGGGCTCTAGGGGGTATCCCC
[124 nt withheld, positions 7605-7728]
C
[91 nt withheld, positions 7730-7820]
A
[49 nt withheld, positions 7822-7870]
CCTTTGACGTTGGAGTCCACGTTCTTT
[37 nt withheld, positions 7898-7934]
ACCCTATCTCGGTCTATTCTTTTGATTTATAAGGGATTTTGCCGATTTCGGCCTATTGGTTAAAAAATGA
GCTGATTTAACAAAAATTTAACGCGAATTAATTCTGTGGAATGTGTGTCAGTTAGGGTGTGGAAAGTCCC
CAGGCTCCCCAGCAGGCAGAAGTATGCAAAGCATGCATCTCAATTAGTCAGCAACCAGGTGTGGAAAGTC
CCCAGGCTCCCCAGCAGGCAGAAGTATGCAAAGCATGCATCTCAATTAGTCAGCAACCATAGTCCCGCCC
CTAACTCCGCCCATCCCGCCCCTAACTCCGCCCAGTTCCGCCCATTCTCCGCCCCATGGCTGACTAATTT
TTTTTATTTATGCAGAGGCCGAGGCCGCCTCTGCCTCTGAGCTATTCCAGAAGTAGTGAGGAGGCTTTTT
TGGAGGCCTAGGCTTTTGCAAAAAGCTCCCGGGAGCTTGTATATCCATTTTCGGATCTGATCAGCACGTG
TTGACAATTAATCATCGGCATAGTATATCGGCATAGTATAATACGACAAGGTGAGGAACTAAACCATGGC
CAAGTTGACCAGTGCCGTTCCGGTGCTCACCGCGCGCGACGTCGCCGGAGCGGTCGAGTTCTGGACCGAC
CGGCTCGGGTTCTCCCGGGACTTCGTGGAGGACGACTTCGCCGGTGTGGTCCGGGACGACGTGACCCTGT
TCATCAGCGCGGTCCAGGACCAGGTGGTGCCGGACAACACCCTGGCCTGGGTGTGGGTGCGCGGCCTGGA
CGAGCTGTACGCCGAGTGGTCGGAGGTCGTGTCCACGAACTTCCGGGACGCCTCCGGGCCGGCCATGACC
GAGATCGGCGAGCAGCCGTGGGGGCGGGAGTTCGCCCTGCGCGACCCGGCCGGCAACTGCGTGCACTTCG
TGGCCGAGGAGCAGGACTGACACGTGCTACGAGATTTCGATTCCACCGCCGCCTTCTATGAAAGGTTGGG
CTTCGGAATCGTTTTCCGGGACGCCGGCTGGATGATCCTCCAGCGCGGGGATCTCATGCTGGAGTTCTTC
GCCCACCCCAACTTGTTTATTGCAGCTTATAATGGTTACAAATAAAGCAATAGCATCACAAATTTCACAA
ATAAAGCATTTTTTTCACTGCATTCTAGTTGTGGTTTGTCCAAACTCATCAATGTATCTTATCATGTCTG
TATACCGTCGACCTCTAGCTAGAGCTTGGCGTAATCATGGTCATAGCTGTTTCCTGTGTGAAATTGTTAT
CCGCTCACAATTCCACACAACATACGAGCCGGAAGCATAAAGTGTAAAGCCTGGGGTGCCTAATGAGTGA
GCTAACTCACATTAATTGCGTTGCGCTCACTGCCCGCTTTCCAGTCGGGAAACCTGTCGTGCCAGCTGCA
TTAATGAATCGGCCAACGCGCGGGGAGAGGCGGTTTGCGTATTGGGCGCTCTTCCGCTTCCTCGCTCACT
GACTCGCTGCGCTCGGTCGTTCGGCTGCGGCGAGCGGTATCAGCTCACTCAAAGGCGGTAATACGGTTAT
CCACAGAATCAGGGGATAACGCAGGAAAGAACATGTGAGCAAAAGGCCAGCAAAAGGCCAGGAACCGTAA
AAAGGCCGCGTTGCTGGCGTTTTTCCATAGGCTCCGCCCCCCTGACGAGCATCACAAAAATCGACGCTCA
AGTCAGAGGTGGCGAAACCCGACAGGACTATAAAGATACCAGGCGTTTCCCCCTGGAAGCTCCCTCGTGC
GCTCTCCTGTTCCGACCCTGCCGCTTACCGGATACCTGTCCGCCTTTCTCCCTTCGGGAAGCGTGGCGCT
TTCTCATAGCTCACGCTGTAGGTATCTCAGTTCGGTGTAGGTCGTTCGCTCCAAGCTGGGCTGTGTGCAC
GAACCCCCCGTTCAGCCCGACCGCTGCGCCTTATCCGGTAACTATCGTCTTGAGTCCAACCCGGTAAGAC
ACGACTTATCGCCACTGGCAGCAGCCACTGGTAACAGGATTAGCAGAGCGAGGTATGTAGGCGGTGCTAC
AGAGTTCTTGAAGTGGTGGCCTAACTACGGCTACACTAGAAGAACAGTATTTGGTATCTGCGCTCTGCTG
AAGCCAGTTACCTTCGGAAAAAGAGTTGGTAGCTCTTGATCCGGCAAACAAACCACCGCTGGTAGCGGTG
GTTTTTTTGTTTGCAAGCAGCAGATTACGCGCAGAAAAAAAGGATCTCAAGAAGATCCTTTGATCTTTTC
TACGGGGTCTGACGCTCAGTGGAACGAAAACTCACGTTAAGGGATTTTGGTCATGAGATTATCAAAAAGG
ATCTTCACCTAGATCCTTTTAAATTAAAAATGAAGTTTTAAATCAATCTAAAGTATATATGAGTAAACTT
GGTCTGACAGTTACCAATGCTTAATCAGTGAGGCACCTATCTCAGCGATCTGTCTATTTCGTTCATCCAT
AGTTGCCTGACTCCCCGTCGTGTAGATAACTACGATACGGGAGGGCTTACCATCTGGCCCCAGTGCTGCA
ATGATACCGCGAGACCCACGCTCACCGGCTCCAGATTTATCAGCAATAAACCAGCCAGCCGGAAGGGCCG
AGCGCAGAAGTGGTCCTGCAACTTTATCCGCCTCCATCCAGTCTATTAATTGTTGCCGGGAAGCTAGAGT
AAGTAGTTCGCCAGTTAATAGTTTGCGCAACGTTGTTGCCATTGCTACAGGCATCGTGGTGTCACGCTCG
TCGTTTGGTATGGCTTCATTCAGCTCCGGTTCCCAACGATCAAGGCGAGTTACATGATCCCCCATGTTGT
GCAAAAAAGCGGTTAGCTCCTTCGGTCCTCCGATCGTTGTCAGAAGTAAGTTGGCCGCAGTGTTATCACT
CATGGTTATGGCAGCACTGCATAATTCTCTTACTGTCATGCCATCCGTAAGATGCTTTTCTGTGACTGGT
GAGTACTCAACCAAGTCATTCTGAGAATAGTGTATGCGGCGACCGAGTTGCTCTTGCCCGGCGTCAATAC
GGGATAATACCGCGCCACATAGCAGAACTTTAAAAGTGCTCATCATTGGAAAACGTTCTTCGGGGCGAAA
ACTCTCAAGGATCTTACCGCTGTTGAGATCCAGTTCGATGTAACCCACTCGTGCACCCAACTGATCTTCA
GCATCTTTTACTTTCACCAGCGTTTCTGGGTGAGCAAAAACAGGAAGGCAAAATGCCGCAAAAAAGGGAA
TAAGGGCGACACGGAAATGTTGAATACTCATACTCTTCCTTTTTCAATATTATTGAAGCATTTATCAGGG
TTATTGTCTCATGAGCGGATACATATTTGAATGTATTTAGAAAAATAAACAAATAGGGGTTCCGCGCACA
TTTCCCCGAAAAGTGCCACCTGACGTCGACGGATCGGGAGATCTCCCGATCCCCTATGGTGCACTCTCAG
TACAATCTGCTCTGATGCCGCATAGTTAAGCCAGTATCTGCTCCCTGCTTGTGTGTTGGAGGTCGCTGAG
TAGTGCGCGAGCAAAATTTAAGCTACAACAAGGCAAGGCTTGACCGACAATTGCATGAAGAATCTGCTTA
GGGTTAGGCGTTTTGCGCTGCTTCGCGATGTACGGGCCAGATATACGCGTT
Features (pLannotate 1.2.2; 37 found; start..end, strand, type, name):
      1..380     +  enhancer       CMV enhancer: human cytomegalovirus immediate early enhancer
    381..580     +  promoter       CMV promoter: human cytomegalovirus (CMV) immediate early promoter
    598..778     +  LTR            5' LTR (truncated): truncated 5' long terminal repeat (LTR) from HIV-1
    825..950     +  misc_feature   HIV-1 Ψ: packaging signal of human immunodeficiency virus type 1
    934..1297    +  CDS            HIV-1 gag (fragment): gag protein from human immunodeficiency virus 1; gag
   1443..1676    +  misc_feature   RRE: The Rev response element (RRE) of HIV-1 allows for Rev-dependent mRNA export from the nucleus to the cytoplasm.
   2053..2153    +  CDS            Rev (fragment): human immunodeficiency virus 1 (HIV-1) Rev protein; rev; enhances nuclear export of unspliced and incompletely spliced viral mRNAs
   2203..2320    +  misc_feature   cPPT/CTS: central polypurine tract and central termination sequence of HIV-1
   3406..3468    +  promoter       tight TRE promoter (fragment): Tet-responsive promoter PTight, consisting of seven tet operator sequences followed by the minimal CMV promoter
   3476..3507    +  CDS            Rev (fragment): human immunodeficiency virus 1 (HIV-1) Rev protein; rev; enhances nuclear export of unspliced and incompletely spliced viral mRNAs
   3516..4223    +  CDS            mCherry: monomeric derivative of DsRed fluorescent protein (Shaner et al., 2004) mammalian codon-optimized
   4225..4254    +  CDS            Slow-FT (fragment): blue-to-red fluorescent timer derivative of mCherry (Subach et al., 2009) mammalian codon-optimized
   4360..4383    +  misc_feature   MCS (fragment): pBluescript multiple cloning site
   4383..4971    +  misc_feature   WPRE: woodchuck hepatitis virus posttranscriptional regulatory element
   4974..5093    +  CDS            nef (fragment): NEF_HV1Z2 - Experimental evidence at protein level: Swiss-Prot protein existence level 1. Extracellular Nef protein targets CD4(+) T-lymphocytes for apoptosis by interacting with CXCR4 surface receptors. From Human immunodeficiency virus type 1 group M subtype D (isolate Z2/CDC-Z34) (HIV-1).
   5105..5605    +  promoter       hPGK promoter: human phosphoglycerate kinase 1 promoter
   5617..5994    +  CDS            H2B: human histone H2B; HIST1H2BJ
   6013..6731    +  CDS            CFP (fragment): cyan variant of GFP mammalian codon-optimized
   6733..6801    +  CDS            nef (fragment): NEF_HV1Z2 - Experimental evidence at protein level: Swiss-Prot protein existence level 1. Extracellular Nef protein targets CD4(+) T-lymphocytes for apoptosis by interacting with CXCR4 surface receptors. From Human immunodeficiency virus type 1 group M subtype D (isolate Z2/CDC-Z34) (HIV-1).
   6803..7115    +  LTR            5' LTR (fragment): 5' long terminal repeat (LTR) from HIV-1
   7123..7303    +  LTR            5' LTR (truncated): truncated 5' long terminal repeat (LTR) from HIV-1
   7335..7559    +  polyA_signal   bGH poly(A) signal: bovine growth hormone polyadenylation signal
   7563..7584    +  promoter       SV40 promoter (fragment): SV40 enhancer and early promoter
   7605..8033    +  rep_origin     f1 ori (sequence partly withheld): f1 bacteriophage origin of replication; arrow indicates direction of (+) strand synthesis
   8047..8376    +  promoter       SV40 promoter: SV40 enhancer and early promoter
   8424..8471    +  promoter       EM7 promoter: synthetic bacterial promoter&nbsp
   8490..8864    +  CDS            BleoR: antibiotic-binding protein; Sh ble from Streptoalloteichus hindustanus; confers resistance to bleomycin, phleomycin, and Zeocin™
   8874..8999    +  CDS            ble (fragment): BLE_KLEPN - Experimental evidence at protein level: Swiss-Prot protein existence level 1. Binding protein with a strong affinity to the bleomycin family of antibiotics. Binds to CL990; an antimitotic-antibiotic compound. From Klebsiella pneumoniae.
   8994..9115    +  polyA_signal   SV40 poly(A) signal: SV40 polyadenylation signal
   9186..9208    -  protein_bind   lac operator (fragment): The lac repressor binds to the lac operator to inhibit transcription in E. coli. This inhibition can be relieved by adding lactose or isopropyl-β-D-thiogalactopyranoside (IPTG). lac repressor encoded by lacI
   9212..9242    -  promoter       lac promoter: promoter for the E. coli lac operon
   9257..9278    -  protein_bind   CAP binding site: CAP binding activates transcription in the presence of cAMP. E. coli catabolite activator protein
   9291..9383    -  CDS            lacI (fragment): lac repressor; lacI; The lac repressor binds to the lac operator to inhibit transcription in E. coli. This inhibition can be relieved by adding lactose or isopropyl-β-D-thiogalactopyranoside (IPTG).
   9566..10154   -  rep_origin     ori: high-copy-number ColE1/pMB1/pBR322/pUC origin of replication
  10325..11185   -  CDS            AmpR: β-lactamase; bla; confers resistance to ampicillin, carbenicillin, and related antibiotics
  11186..11290   -  promoter       AmpR promoter: bla
  11349..11401   -  misc_feature   bom (fragment): basis of mobility region from pBR322
