[The description below was written by a language model from this plasmid's Addgene catalogue record and pLannotate feature annotations shown in this document.]
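Description:
FH1-MGT#2-mCherry_PGK-H2B-CFP is a lentiviral transfer plasmid built on the FUGW backbone and designed as a synthetic fluorescent reporter for tracing the mesenchymal cell state in glioblastoma. It is propagated in E. coli through a high-copy ColE1/pUC-type origin with ampicillin resistance. The backbone also carries an f1 origin and an SV40/EM7-driven bleomycin/Zeocin resistance cassette that lies outside the viral genome. Viral RNA is transcribed from a CMV enhancer/promoter fused to a truncated HIV-1 5' LTR, followed by the Ψ packaging signal with a gag fragment, the RRE for Rev-dependent nuclear export, and the cPPT/CTS. A 3' LTR and a bGH polyadenylation signal close the unit.

The payload consists of two cassettes in the same orientation. The first is the MGT#2 element, which according to the depositor is a synthetic assembly of human cis-regulatory elements associated with genes specific to the mesenchymal glioblastoma subtype, identified from TCGA data. This region of roughly a kilobase downstream of the cPPT is not annotated in either feature table. It ends in a short match to the minimal CMV portion of a Tet-type promoter, which presumably serves as the core promoter, and drives mCherry followed by a WPRE to enhance expression. The second cassette uses the constitutive human PGK promoter to express histone H2B fused to CFP, giving a nuclear cyan label that marks transduced cells regardless of state and serves as the listed selectable marker. Red fluorescence therefore reports mesenchymal programme activity within the CFP-positive population. The depositor and sequencing-derived records differ slightly in length and start point but show the same feature layout.
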