Addgene plasmid #164102: FH1-MGT#2-mCherry_PGK-H2B-CFP
Purpose: Fluorescent reporter for genetic tracing of mesenchymal Glioblastoma cell-state.
Depositing lab: Gaetano Gargiulo. Depositing organization: Max-Delbrueck-Centrum fuer Molekulare Medizin (MDC). Publication: Phenotypic Mapping of Pathologic Cross-Talk between Glioblastoma and Innate Immune Cells by Synthetic Genetic Tracing. Schmitt MJ, Company C, Dramaretska Y, Barozzi I, Gohrig A, Kertalli S, Grossmann M, Naumann H, Sanchez-Bailon MP, Hulsman D, Glass R, Squatrito M, Serresi M, Gargiulo G. Cancer Discov. 2021 Mar;11(3):754-777. doi: 10.1158/2159-8290.CD-20-0219. Epub 2020 Dec 23. PubMed 33361384.
Backbone
  Vector backbone: FUGW
  Backbone manufacturer: David Baltimore (Addgene plasmid # 14883)
  Backbone size w/o insert (bp): 9598
  Vector type: Lentiviral, Synthetic Biology
  Selectable markers: CFP
Growth in bacteria
  Bacterial resistance: Ampicillin, 100 μg/mL
  Growth temperature: 37°C
  Growth strain: NEB Stable
  Copy number: High Copy
Gene/Insert
  Gene/Insert name: MGT#2-mCherry
  Species: H. sapiens (human)
  Insert size (bp): 1865
  Cloning method: Gibson Cloning
Terms and licenses: Academic/Nonprofit Terms; Industry Terms: Not Available to Industry
Depositor comments: From TCGA datasets, we annotated the genes specific to mesenchymal glioblastoma-subtype and identified corresponding cis-regulatory elements to generate synthetic reporters to trace subtype identity.
How to cite: FH1-MGT#2-mCherry_PGK-H2B-CFP was a gift from Gaetano Gargiulo (Addgene plasmid # 164102 ; http://n2t.net/addgene:164102 ; RRID:Addgene_164102)
