>Addgene plasmid #164102 | FH1-MGT#2-mCherry_PGK-H2B-CFP | depositor partial sequence | sequence record 318411 | MGT#2
TAATGCATCTAGAACAGCAGGGCCACCTCCTTCTCTCCCCCGCGGGCATGGGCCCCCACCCCCACTGCCG
GCAGAGTGCTGAGGACTCGTGCACCATGAGAACTTCTGACCATGAGAACTTTGACTTCCGGATTTGGGGG
ATCTGCCCAGGTGAACACAATGCAAGGGGCTGCATGACCTACCAGGACAGAACTTTCCCCAATTACAGGG
TGACTCACAGCCGCATTGGTGACTCACTTCAATGTGTCATTTCCGGCTGCTGTGTGTGAGCAGTGGACAC
GTGAGGGGGGGGTGGGTGAGAGAGACAGGCCACATTGTGCAACAGATCTCTAGAGCTTTTTCATCTTGCA
AAACTGAAACTGTATACCCATGGAACAACAGCTCCCTGCTCCCCTCCCCCTCAGCTCCTGGGTAGTGACA
TTTCTTGATTCTCAGTAAACTATCACAAGAACAAAAAACCAAACACCGCATATTCTCACTCATAGGTGGG
AATTGAACAATGAGATCACATGGACACAGGAAGGGGAATATCACACTCTGGGGACTGTGGTGGGGTGGGG
GGAGTGGGGAGGGATAGCACTGGGATGTCCCAAGAGAAGGGGAAGAGGGGGAGGTGTTAGAGAACTTGTG
TGTTCAACCGAAACATGATGAAAACAGGGAAAGCCCCCAAGATACCTGTCATTCCCGATGATGTCAGATT
CAGCAAATTCAATGATAACAAAACATTATGAAAAAATTAGTAATTAAAATAATACAGCAATGTGTATGAA
CAAAATAATCAATGAAAGTGAAACCTAATAGTAATTCCACAAACTTATTACAAAGCTATTAATTTAAAGA
GTAGTGGCAATTGAAAACCACAACCAACACCAGTGCTTACAGCAGCAATACTTTTACTCAGACTTCCTGT
TTCTGGAACTTGCCTTCTTTTTTGCTGTGTTTATACTTCCCTTGTCTGTGGTTAGATAAGTATAAAGCCC
TAGATCTAAGCTTCTCTGTCTTCCTCCCTCCCTCCCTTCCTCTTACTCTCATTCATT
